>Addgene plasmid #45606 | FDA60 | addgene partial sequence | sequence record 64278 | pBRrevBam 5'-GGTGATGTCGGCGATATAGG-3'
TGGCGCCGGTGATGCCGGCCACGATGCGTCCGGCGTAGAGGATCGAGATCTCGATCCCGCGAAATTAATA
CGACTCACTATAGGGGAATTGTGAGCGGATAACAATTCCCCTCTAGAAATAATTTTGTTTAACTTTAAGA
AGGAGATATACAT
[252 nt withheld, positions 154-405]
TGAGATCCGGCTGCTAACAAAGCCCGAAAGGAAGCTGAGTTGGCTGCTGCCACCGCTGAGCAATAACTAG
CATAACCCCTTGGGGCCTCTAAACGGGTCTTGAGGGGTTTTTTGCTGAAAGGAGGAACTATATCCGGATT
GGCGAATGGG
[124 nt withheld, positions 556-679]
C
[91 nt withheld, positions 681-771]
A
[49 nt withheld, positions 773-821]
CCTTTGACGTTGG
