>Addgene plasmid #45606 | FDA60 | depositor partial sequence | sequence record 67497 | insert sequence NdeI to XhoI
CAT
[234 nt withheld, positions 4-237]
