[The description below was written by a language model from this plasmid's Addgene catalogue record.]
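Description:
FDA60 is a bacterial expression plasmid built on the pET21b(+) backbone, carrying a small synthetic open reading frame of 237 bp, also named FDA60, in a construct of about 5.6 kb in total. The insert was placed between the NdeI and XhoI sites of the polylinker, both of which remain intact. This arrangement puts the coding sequence in frame with the backbone-encoded C-terminal 6xHis tag, so the roughly 80-residue product can be purified by immobilised metal affinity chromatography. The plasmid is selected with ampicillin and is listed as high copy in E. coli.

No feature table accompanies the record, so the regulatory elements are not explicitly annotated. However, pET21-series vectors drive expression from a T7 promoter under lac operator control, and the listing of a T7 primer for sequencing from the 5′ end is consistent with this. Such vectors need a host that supplies T7 RNA polymerase, which is why a general cloning strain is used for propagation while a BL21-derived strain is recommended for making protein.

The record describes the insert only as synthetic. It does not state the function, fold or design purpose of the encoded protein, so the construct is best described as a tool for recombinant production and His-tag purification of a small artificial protein in E. coli, for example for biochemical or structural characterisation. Distribution is limited to academic and nonprofit users.
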