Addgene plasmid #45606: FDA60
Depositing lab: David Baker. Depositing organization: University of Washington.
Backbone
  Vector backbone: peT21b(+)
  Backbone size w/o insert (bp): 5358
  Total vector size (bp): 5595
  Vector type: Bacterial Expression
Growth in bacteria
  Bacterial resistance: Ampicillin, 100 μg/mL
  Growth temperature: 37°C
  Growth strain: XL10 Gold
  Growth instructions: For protein expression, BL21 star is recommended
  Copy number: High Copy
Gene/Insert
  Gene/Insert name: FDA60
  Species: Synthetic
  Insert size (bp): 237
  Tag / fusion protein: 6xHis (C terminal on backbone)
  Cloning method: Restriction Enzyme; 5′ cloning site NdeI (not destroyed); 3′ cloning site XhoI (not destroyed)
  Sequencing primers: 5′ T7
Terms and licenses: Academic/Nonprofit Terms; Industry Terms: Not Available to Industry
How to cite: FDA60 was a gift from David Baker (Addgene plasmid # 45606 ; http://n2t.net/addgene:45606 ; RRID:Addgene_45606)
